>Addgene plasmid #234572 | pCDS.SUZ12 | addgene full sequence | sequence record 469245 | Addgene NGS Result
TCGGTCTCATATGGCGCCTCAGAAGCACGGCGGTGGGGGAGGGGGCGGCTCGGGGCCCAGCGCGGGGTCC
GGGGGAGGCGGCTTCGGGGGTTCGGCGGCGGTGGCGGCGGCGACGGCTTCGGGCGGCAAATCCGGCGGCG
GGAGCTGTGGAGGGGGTGGCAGTTACTCGGCCTCCTCCTCCTCCTCCGCGGCGGCAGCGGCGGGGGCTGC
GGTGTTACCGGTGAAGAAGCCGAAAATGGAGCACGTCCAGGCTGACCACGAGCTTTTCCTCCAGGCCTTT
GAGAAGCCAACACAAATCTATAGATTTCTTCGAACTCGGAATCTCATAGCACCAATATTTTTGCACAGAA
CTCTTACTTACATGTCTCATCGAAACTCCAGAACAAACATCAAAAGGAAAACATTTAAAGTTGATGATAT
GTTATCAAAAGTAGAGAAAATGAAAGGAGAGCAAGAATCTCATAGCTTGTCAGCTCATTTGCAGCTTACG
TTTACTGGTTTCTTCCACAAAAATGATAAGCCATCACCAAACTCAGAAAATGAACAAAATTCTGTTACCC
TGGAAGTCCTGCTTGTGAAAGTTTGCCACAAAAAAAGAAAGGATGTAAGTTGTCCAATAAGGCAAGTTCC
CACAGGTAAAAAGCAGGTGCCTTTGAATCCTGACCTCAATCAAACAAAACCCGGAAATTTCCCGTCCCTT
GCAGTTTCCAGTAATGAATTTGAACCTAGTAACAGCCATATGGTGAAGTCTTACTCGTTGCTATTTAGAG
TGACTCGTCCAGGAAGAAGAGAGTTTAATGGAATGATTAATGGAGAAACCAATGAAAATATTGATGTCAA
TGAAGAGCTTCCAGCCAGAAGAAAACGAAATCGTGAGGATGGGGAAAAGACATTTGTTGCACAAATGACA
GTATTTGATAAAAACAGGCGCTTACAGCTTTTAGATGGGGAATATGAAGTAGCCATGCAGGAAATGGAAG
AATGTCCAATAAGCAAGAAAAGAGCAACATGGGAGACTATTCTTGATGGGAAGAGGCTGCCTCCATTCGA
AACATTTTCTCAGGGACCTACGTTGCAGTTCACTCTTCGTTGGACAGGAGAAACCAATGATAAATCTACG
GCTCCTATTGCCAAACCTCTTGCCACTAGAAATTCAGAGAGTCTCCATCAGGAAAACAAGCCTGGTTCAG
TTAAACCTACTCAAACTATTGCTGTTAAAGAATCATTGACTACAGACCTACAAACAAGAAAAGAAAAGGA
TACTCCAAATGAAAACCGACAAAAATTAAGAATATTTTATCAGTTTCTCTATAACAACAATACAAGGCAA
CAAACTGAAGCAAGAGATGACCTGCATTGCCCTTGGTGTACTCTGAACTGCCGCAAACTTTATAGTTTAC
TCAAGCATCTTAAACTCTGCCATAGCAGATTTATCTTCAACTATGTTTATCATCCAAAAGGTGCTAGGAT
AGATGTTTCTATCAATGAGTGTTATGATGGCTCCTATGCAGGAAATCCTCAGGATATTCATCGCCAACCT
GGATTTGCTTTTAGTCGCAACGGACCAGTTAAGAGAACACCTATCACACATATTCTTGTGTGCAGGCCAA
AACGAACAAAAGCAAGCATGTCTGAATTTCTTGAATCTGAAGATGGGGAAGTAGAACAGCAAAGAACATA
TAGTAGTGGCCACAATCGTCTGTATTTCCATAGTGATACCTGCTTACCTCTCCGTCCACAAGAAATGGAA
GTAGATAGTGAAGATGAAAAAGATCCTGAATGGCTAAGAGAAAAAACCATTACACAAATTGAAGAGTTTT
CTGATGTTAATGAAGGAGAGAAAGAAGTGATGAAACTCTGGAATCTCCATGTCATGAAGCATGGGTTTAT
TGCTGACAATCAAATGAATCATGCCTGTATGCTGTTTGTAGAAAATTATGGACAGAAAATAATTAAGAAG
AATTTATGTCGAAACTTCATGCTTCATCTAGTCAGCATGCATGACTTTAATCTTATTAGCATAATGTCAA
TAGATAAAGCTGTTACCAAGCTCCGTGAAATGCAGCAAAAATTAGAAAAGGGGGAATCTGCTTCCCCTGC
AAACGAAGAAATAACTGAAGAACAAAATGGGACAGCAAATGGATTTAGTGAAATTAACTCAAAAGAGAAA
GCTTTGGAAACAGATAGTGTCTCAGGGGTTTCAAAACAGAGCAAAAAACAAAAACTCGGATCCTGAGACC
AGACCAATAAAAAACGCCCGGCGGCAACCGAGCGTTCTGAACAAATCCAGATGGAGTTCTGAGGTCATTA
CTGGATCTATCAACAGGAGTCCAAGCGAGCTCGATATCAAATTACGCCCCGCCCTGCCACTCATCGCAGT
ACTGTTGTAATTCATTAAGCATTCTGCCGACATGGAAGCCATCACAAACGGCATGATGAACCTGAATCGC
CAGCGGCATCAGCACCTTGTCGCCTTGCGTATAATATTTGCCCATGGTGAAAACGGGGGCGAAGAAGTTG
TCCATATTGGCCACGTTTAAATCAAAACTGGTGAAACTCACCCAGGGATTGGCTGAAACGAAAAACATAT
TCTCAATAAACCCTTTAGGGAAATAGGCCAGGTTTTCACCGTAACACGCCACATCTTGCGAATATATGTG
TAGAAACTGCCGGAAATCGTCGTGGTATTCACTCCAGAGCGATGAAAACGTTTCAGTTTGCTCATGGAAA
ACGGTGTAACAAGGGTGAACACTATCCCATATCACCAGCTCACCGTCTTTCATTGCCATACGAAATTCCG
GATGAGCATTCATCAGGCGGGCAAGAATGTGAATAAAGGCCGGATAAAACTTGTGCTTATTTTTCTTTAC
GGTCTTTAAAAAGGCCGTAATATCCAGCTGAACGGTCTGGTTATAGGTACATTGAGCAACTGACTGAAAT
GCCTCAAAATGTTCTTTACGATGCCATTGGGATATATCAACGGTGGTATATCCAGTGATTTTTTTCTCCA
TTTTAGCTTCCTTAGCTCCTGAAAATCTCGATAACTCAAAAAATACGCCCGGTAGTGATCTTATTTCATT
ATGGTGAAAGTTGGAACCTCTTACGTGCCCGATCAATCATGACCAAAATCCCTTAACGTGAGTTTTCGTT
CCACTGAGCGTCAGACCCCGTAGAAAAGATCAAAGGATCTTCTTGAGATCCTTTTTTTCTGCGCGTAATC
TGCTGCTTGCAAACAAAAAAACCACCGCTACCAGCGGTGGTTTGTTTGCCGGATCAAGAGCTACCAACTC
TTTTTCCGAAGGTAACTGGCTTCAGCAGAGCGCAGATACCAAATACTGTTCTTCTAGTGTAGCCGTAGTT
AGGCCACCACTTCAAGAACTCTGTAGCACCGCCTACATACCTCGCTCTGCTAATCCTGTTACCAGTGGCT
GCTGCCAGTGGCGATAAGTCGTGTCTTACCGGGTTGGACTCAAGACGATAGTTACCGGATAAGGCGCAGC
GGTCGGGCTGAACGGGGGGTTCGTGCACACAGCCCAGCTTGGAGCGAACGACCTACACCGAACTGAGATA
CCTACAGCGTGAGCTATGAGAAAGCGCCACGCTTCCCGAAGGGAGAAAGGCGGACAGGTATCCGGTAAGC
GGCAGGGTCGGAACAGGAGAGCGCACGAGGGAGCTTCCAGGGGGAAACGCCTGGTATCTTTATAGTCCTG
TCGGGTTTCGCCACCTCTGACTTGAGCGTCGATTTTTGTGATGCTCGTCAGGGGGGCGGAGCCTATGGAA
AAACGCCAGCAACGCGGCCTTTTTACGGTTCCTGGCCTTTTGCTGGCCTTTTGCTCACATGTTCTTTCCT
GCGTTATCCCCTGATTCTGTGGATAACCGTAG
Features (pLannotate 1.2.2; 6 found; start..end, strand, type, name):
     93..110     -  CDS            CLIP-tag™ (fragment): human O6-alkylguanine-DNA-alkyltransferase variant that forms covalent bonds with benzylcytosine derivatives fast-reacting variant, optimized for mammalian expression
    206..2227    +  CDS            SUZ12 (fragment): SUZ12_HUMAN - Also known as CHET9, JJAZ1, KIAA0160. Experimental evidence at protein level: Swiss-Prot protein existence level 1. Polycomb group (PcG) protein. Component of the PRC2 complex, which methylates 'Lys-9' (H3K9me) and 'Lys-27' (H3K27me) of histone H3, leading to transcriptional repression of the affected target gene (PubMed:15225548, PubMed:15231737, PubMed:15385962, PubMed:16618801, PubMed:17344414, PubMed:18285464, PubMed:28229514, PubMed:29499137, PubMed:31959557). The PRC2 complex may also serve as a recruiting platform for DNA methyltransferases, thereby linking two epigenetic
   2247..2281    -  terminator     lambda t0 terminator: minimal transcription terminator from phage lambda (Scholtissek and Grosse, 1987)
   2355..3011    -  CDS            cat: CAT_ECOLX - Experimental evidence at protein level: Swiss-Prot protein existence level 1. This enzyme is an effector of chloramphenicol resistance in bacteria. From Escherichia coli. This protein is used as a marker in many commonly used cloning vectors, such as pACYC184.
   3012..3109    -  promoter       cat promoter: promoter of the E. coli cat gene encoding chloramphenicol acetyltransferase
   3193..3781    +  rep_origin     ori: high-copy-number ColE1/pMB1/pBR322/pUC origin of replication
