[The description below was written by a language model from this plasmid's Addgene catalogue record and pLannotate feature annotations shown in this document.]
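Description:
pCDS.SUZ12 is a small (about 3.9 kb) Golden Gate part plasmid that stores the coding sequence of human SUZ12 in the pYTK001 entry backbone. It belongs to a modular cloning system for assembling multigene expression vectors for the baculovirus system and yeast. The record lists the vector type as unspecified, and nothing in the feature table suggests it is an expression vector in its own right. The plasmid is propagated in E. coli from a high-copy ColE1/pUC-type origin. Selection is with chloramphenicol, through a cat gene driven by its native cat promoter, with a lambda t0 terminator lying between the resistance cassette and the insert.

The payload is an open reading frame of roughly 2 kb annotated as SUZ12. This Polycomb group protein is a core subunit of the PRC2 complex, which methylates histone H3 at lysine 27 and so contributes to transcriptional repression. The annotation tool labels the match as a fragment, so the record does not establish whether the entire native coding sequence is present. No promoter, eukaryotic terminator or epitope tag is annotated around the insert. This fits a "CDS" part that receives its regulatory elements and any tags from other modules during hierarchical Golden Gate assembly. A very short 18-nt hit to CLIP-tag on the opposite strand upstream of the insert is most likely a spurious match rather than a functional tag. The Type IIS restriction sites and overhangs used for assembly are not annotated in the table. The plasmid's likely use is as a building block for transcription units and multigene constructs, for example to co-express SUZ12 with other proteins in insect cells or yeast.
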