Addgene plasmid #234572: pCDS.SUZ12
Purpose: Coding sequence for SUZ12
Depositing lab: Chen Davidovich. Depositing organization: Monash University. Publication: Modular cloning of multigene vectors for the baculovirus system and yeast. Lai Z, Flanigan SF, Boudes M, Davidovich C. J Mol Biol. 2025 Jan 13:168943. doi: 10.1016/j.jmb.2025.168943. PubMed 39814169.
Backbone
  Vector backbone: pYTK001
  Vector type: Unspecified
Growth in bacteria
  Bacterial resistance: Chloramphenicol, 25 μg/mL
  Growth temperature: 37°C
  Growth strain: DH5alpha
  Copy number: High Copy
Gene/Insert
  Gene/Insert name: SUZ12
  Species: H. sapiens (human)
  Entrez Gene: SUZ12 (a.k.a. CHET9, IMMAS, JJAZ1)
  Cloning method: Golden Gate
Terms and licenses: Academic/Nonprofit Terms; Industry Terms: Not Available to Industry
How to cite: pCDS.SUZ12 was a gift from Chen Davidovich (Addgene plasmid # 234572 ; http://n2t.net/addgene:234572 ; RRID:Addgene_234572)
